>Addgene plasmid #219219 | SFFV-CREBZF-Brd 277 | addgene full sequence | sequence record 448992 | Addgene NGS Result
ATTTATGCAGAGGCCGAGGCCGCCTCGGCCTCTGAGCTATTCCAGAAGTAGTGAGGAGGCTTTTTTGGAG
GCCTAGGGACGTACCCAATTCGCCCTATAGTGAGTCGTATTACGCGCGCTCACTGGCCGTCGTTTTACAA
CGTCGTGACTGGGAAAACCCTGGCGTTACCCAACTTAATCGCCTTGCAGCACATCCCCCTTTCGCCAGCT
GGCGTAATAGCGAAGAGGCCCGCACCGATCGCCCTTCCCAACAGTTGCGCAGCCTGAATGGCGAATGGG
[124 nt withheld, positions 280-403]
C
[91 nt withheld, positions 405-495]
A
[49 nt withheld, positions 497-545]
CCTTTGACGTTGGAGTCCACGTTCTTT
[37 nt withheld, positions 573-609]
ACCCTATCTCGGTCTATTCTTTTGATTTATAAGGGATTTTGCCGATTTCGGCCTATTGGTTAAAAAATGA
GCTGATTTAACAAAAATTTAACGCGAATTTTAACAAAATATTAACGCTTACAATTTAGGTGGCACTTTTC
GGGGAAATGTGCGCGGAACCCCTATTTGTTTATTTTTCTAAATACATTCAAATATGTATCCGCTCATGAG
ACAATAACCCTGATAAATGCTTCAATAATATTGAAAAAGGAAGAGTATGAGTATTCAACATTTCCGTGTC
GCCCTTATTCCCTTTTTTGCGGCATTTTGCCTTCCTGTTTTTGCTCACCCAGAAACGCTGGTGAAAGTAA
AAGATGCTGAAGATCAGTTGGGTGCACGAGTGGGTTACATCGAACTGGATCTCAACAGCGGTAAGATCCT
TGAGAGTTTTCGCCCCGAAGAACGTTTTCCAATGATGAGCACTTTTAAAGTTCTGCTATGTGGCGCGGTA
TTATCCCGTATTGACGCCGGGCAAGAGCAACTCGGTCGCCGCATACACTATTCTCAGAATGACTTGGTTG
AGTACTCACCAGTCACAGAAAAGCATCTTACGGATGGCATGACAGTAAGAGAATTATGCAGTGCTGCCAT
AACCATGAGTGATAACACTGCGGCCAACTTACTTCTGACAACGATCGGAGGACCGAAGGAGCTAACCGCT
TTTTTGCACAACATGGGGGATCATGTAACTCGCCTTGATCGTTGGGAACCGGAGCTGAATGAAGCCATAC
CAAACGACGAGCGTGACACCACGATGCCTGTAGCAATGGCAACAACGTTGCGCAAACTATTAACTGGCGA
ACTACTTACTCTAGCTTCCCGGCAACAATTAATAGACTGGATGGAGGCGGATAAAGTTGCAGGACCACTT
CTGCGCTCGGCCCTTCCGGCTGGCTGGTTTATTGCTGATAAATCTGGAGCCGGTGAGCGTGGGTCTCGCG
GTATCATTGCAGCACTGGGGCCAGATGGTAAGCCCTCCCGTATCGTAGTTATCTACACGACGGGGAGTCA
GGCAACTATGGATGAACGAAATAGACAGATCGCTGAGATAGGTGCCTCACTGATTAAGCATTGGTAACTG
TCAGACCAAGTTTACTCATATATACTTTAGATTGATTTAAAACTTCATTTTTAATTTAAAAGGATCTAGG
TGAAGATCCTTTTTGATAATCTCATGACCAAAATCCCTTAACGTGAGTTTTCGTTCCACTGAGCGTCAGA
CCCCGTAGAAAAGATCAAAGGATCTTCTTGAGATCCTTTTTTTCTGCGCGTAATCTGCTGCTTGCAAACA
AAAAAACCACCGCTACCAGCGGTGGTTTGTTTGCCGGATCAAGAGCTACCAACTCTTTTTCCGAAGGTAA
CTGGCTTCAGCAGAGCGCAGATACCAAATACTGTTCTTCTAGTGTAGCCGTAGTTAGGCCACCACTTCAA
GAACTCTGTAGCACCGCCTACATACCTCGCTCTGCTAATCCTGTTACCAGTGGCTGCTGCCAGTGGCGAT
AAGTCGTGTCTTACCGGGTTGGACTCAAGACGATAGTTACCGGATAAGGCGCAGCGGTCGGGCTGAACGG
GGGGTTCGTGCACACAGCCCAGCTTGGAGCGAACGACCTACACCGAACTGAGATACCTACAGCGTGAGCT
ATGAGAAAGCGCCACGCTTCCCGAAGGGAGAAAGGCGGACAGGTATCCGGTAAGCGGCAGGGTCGGAACA
GGAGAGCGCACGAGGGAGCTTCCAGGGGGAAACGCCTGGTATCTTTATAGTCCTGTCGGGTTTCGCCACC
TCTGACTTGAGCGTCGATTTTTGTGATGCTCGTCAGGGGGGCGGAGCCTATGGAAAAACGCCAGCAACGC
GGCCTTTTTACGGTTCCTGGCCTTTTGCTGGCCTTTTGCTCACATGTTCTTTCCTGCGTTATCCCCTGAT
TCTGTGGATAACCGTATTACCGCCTTTGAGTGAGCTGATACCGCTCGCCGCAGCCGAACGACCGAGCGCA
GCGAGTCAGTGAGCGAGGAAGCGGAAGAGCGCCCAATACGCAAACCGCCTCTCCCCGCGCGTTGGCCGAT
TCATTAATGCAGCTGGCACGACAGGTTTCCCGACTGGAAAGCGGGCAGTGAGCGCAACGCAATTAATGTG
AGTTAGCTCACTCATTAGGCACCCCAGGCTTTACACTTTATGCTTCCGGCTCGTATGTTGTGTGGAATTG
TGAGCGGATAACAATTTCACACAGGAAACAGCTATGACCATGATTACGCCAAGCGCGCAATTAACCCTCA
CTAAAGGGAACAAAAGCTGGAGCTGCAAGCTTAATGTAGTCTTATGCAATACTCTTGTAGTCTTGCAACA
TGGTAACGATGAGTTAGCAACATGCCTTACAAGGAGAGAAAAAGCACCGTGCATGCCGATTGGTGGAAGT
AAGGTGGTACGATCGTGCCTTATTAGGAAGGCAACAGACGGGTCTGACATGGATTGGACGAACCACTGAA
TTGCCGCATTGCAGAGATATTGTATTTAAGTGCCTAGCTCGATACATAAACGGGTCTCTCTGGTTAGACC
AGATCTGAGCCTGGGAGCTCTCTGGCTAACTAGGGAACCCACTGCTTAAGCCTCAATAAAGCTTGCCTTG
AGTGCTTCAAGTAGTGTGTGCCCGTCTGTTGTGTGACTCTGGTAACTAGAGATCCCTCAGACCCTTTTAG
TCAGTGTGGAAAATCTCTAGCAGTGGCGCCCGAACAGGGACTTGAAAGCGAAAGGGAAACCAGAGGAGCT
CTCTCGACGCAGGACTCGGCTTGCTGAAGCGCGCACGGCAAGAGGCGAGGGGCGGCGACTGGTGAGTACG
CCAAAAATTTTGACTAGCGGAGGCTAGAAGGAGAGAGATGGGTGCGAGAGCGTCAGTATTAAGCGGGGGA
GAATTAGATCGCGATGGGAAAAAATTCGGTTAAGGCCAGGGGGAAAGAAAAAATATAAATTAAAACATAT
AGTATGGGCAAGCAGGGAGCTAGAACGATTCGCAGTTAATCCTGGCCTGTTAGAAACATCAGAAGGCTGT
AGACAAATACTGGGACAGCTACAACCATCCCTTCAGACAGGATCAGAAGAACTTAGATCATTATATAATA
CAGTAGCAACCCTCTATTGTGTGCATCAAAGGATAGAGATAAAAGACACCAAGGAAGCTTTAGACAAGAT
AGAGGAAGAGCAAAACAAAAGTAAGACCACCGCACAGCAAGCGGCCGCTGATCTTCAGACCTGGAGGAGG
AGATATGAGGGACAATTGGAGAAGTGAATTATATAAATATAAAGTAGTAAAAATTGAACCATTAGGAGTA
GCACCCACCAAGGCAAAGAGAAGAGTGGTGCAGAGAGAAAAAAGAGCAGTGGGAATAGGAGCTTTGTTCC
TTGGGTTCTTGGGAGCAGCAGGAAGCACTATGGGCGCAGCGTCAATGACGCTGACGGTACAGGCCAGACA
ATTATTGTCTGGTATAGTGCAGCAGCAGAACAATTTGCTGAGGGCTATTGAGGCGCAACAGCATCTGTTG
CAACTCACAGTCTGGGGCATCAAGCAGCTCCAGGCAAGAATCCTGGCTGTGGAAAGATACCTAAAGGATC
AACAGCTCCTGGGGATTTGGGGTTGCTCTGGAAAACTCATTTGCACCACTGCTGTGCCTTGGAATGCTAG
TTGGAGTAATAAATCTCTGGAACAGATTTGGAATCACACGACCTGGATGGAGTGGGACAGAGAAATTAAC
AATTACACAAGCTTAATACACTCCTTAATTGAAGAATCGCAAAACCAGCAAGAAAAGAATGAACAAGAAT
TATTGGAATTAGATAAATGGGCAAGTTTGTGGAATTGGTTTAACATAACAAATTGGCTGTGGTATATAAA
ATTATTCATAATGATAGTAGGAGGCTTGGTAGGTTTAAGAATAGTTTTTGCTGTACTTTCTATAGTGAAT
AGAGTTAGGCAGGGATATTCACCATTATCGTTTCAGACCCACCTCCCAACCCCGAGGGGACCCGACAGGC
CCGAAGGAATAGAAGAAGAAGGTGGAGAGAGAGACAGAGACAGATCCATTCGATTAGTGAACGGATCTCG
ACGGTATCGGTTAACTTTTAAAAGAAAAGGGGGGATTGGGGGGTACAGTGCAGGGGAAAGAATAGTAGAC
ATAATAGCAACAGACATACAAACTAAAGAATTACAAAAACAAATTACAAAAATTCAAAATTTTATCGATC
ACGAGACTAGCCTCGAGCTGGCTGCAGTAACGCCATTTTGCAAGGCATGGAAAAATACCAAACCAAGAAT
AGAGAAGTTCAGATCAAGGGCGGGTACATGAAAATAGCTAACGTTGGGCCAAACAGGATATCTGCGGTGA
GCAGTTTCGGCCCCGGCCCGGGGCCAAGAACAGATGGTCACCGCAGTTTCGGCCCCGGCCCGAGGCCAAG
AACAGATGGTCCCCAGATATGGCCCAACCCTCAGCAGTTTCTTAAGACCCATCAGATGTTTCCAGGCTCC
CCCAAGGACCTGAAATGACCCTGCGCCTTATTTGAATTAACCAATCAGCCTGCTTCTCGCTTCTGTTCGC
GCGCTTCTGCTTCCCGAGCTCTATAAAAGAGCTCACAACCCCTCACTCGGCGCGCCAGTCCTCCGACAGA
CTGAGTCGGCCGGTCGAATCAAGCTTATCGATACCGTCGACGGATCCGCTAGCCCGCGGTTCGAAATGAG
GCATAGCCTGACCAAGCTGCTGGCAGCCTCGGGCAGCAACTCCCCAACCCGCAGTGAGAGCCCGGAGCCG
GCTGCAACTTGTTCGCTGCCCTCTGACCTGACCCGGGCTGCAGCGGGGGAGGAGGAGACGGCGGCGGCCG
GATCTCCCGGCCGCAAGCAGCAGTTTGGCGACGAAGGAGAGTTGGAAGCCGGGAGGGGGAGCCGCGGCGG
CGTGGCCGTGCGCGCGCCCTCCCCCGAGGAGATGGAGGAGGAGGCGATCGCCAGCCTCCCGGGGGAAGAG
ACGGAGGATATGGACTTTCTGTCTGGGCTGGAACTGGCGGATCTCCTGGACCCCAGGCAACCGGACTGGC
ACCTGGACCCCGGGCTTAGCTCGCCGGGGCCTCTCTCCTCGTCTGGCGGAGGCTCGGATAGCGGCGGCCT
GTGGAGAGGGGACGATGACGATGAGGCCGCGGCTGCTGAAATGCAGCGCTTCTCTGACCTGCTGCAAAGG
CTGTTAAACGGTATCGGAGGCTGCAGCAGCAGCAGTGACAGTGGCAGCGCCGAAAAGAGGCGGAGAAAGT
CCCCAGGAGGAGGCGGCGGTGGCGGCAGCGGTAACGACAACAACCAGGCGGCGACAAAGAGTCCCCGGAA
GGCGGCGGCGGCCGCTGCCCGCCTTAATCGACTGAAGAAGAAGGAGTACGTGATGGGGCTGGAGAGTCGA
GTCCGGGGTCTGGCAGCCGAGAACCAGGAGCTGCGGGCCGAGAATCGGGAGCTGGGCAAACGCGTACAGG
CACTGCAGGAGGAGAGTCGCTACCTACGGGCAGTCTTAGCCAACGAGACTGGACTGGCTCGCTTGCTGAG
CCGGCTGAGCGGCGTGGGACTGCGGCTGACCACCTCGCTCTTCAGAGACTCGCCCGCCGGTGACCACGAC
TACGCTCTGCCGGTGGGAAAGCAGAAGCAGGACCTGCTGGAAGAGGACGACTCGGCGGGAGGAGTCTGTC
TCCATGTGGACAAGGATAAGGTGTCGGTGGAGTTCTGCTCGGCGTGCGCCCGGAAGGCGTCGTCTTCTCT
TAAAATGTAGACCGGTCGGATCCCCCGGGCTGCAGGAATTCGAGCATCTTACCGCCATTTATTCCCATAT
TTGTTCTGTTTTTCTTGATTTGGGTATACATTTAAATGTTAATAAAACAAAATGGTGGGGCAATCATTTA
CATTTTTAGGGATATGTAATTACTAGTTCAGGTGTATTGCCACAAGACAAACATGTTAAGAAACTTTCCC
GTTATTTACGCTCTGTTCCTGTTAATCAACCTCTGGATTACAAAATTTGTGAAAGATTGACTGATATTCT
TAACTATGTTGCTCCTTTTACGCTGTGTGGATATGCTGCTTTAATGCCTCTGTATCATGCTATTGCTTCC
CGTACGGCTTTCGTTTTCTCCTCCTTGTATAAATCCTGGTTGCTGTCTCTTTATGAGGAGTTGTGGCCCG
TTGTCCGTCAACGTGGCGTGGTGTGCTCTGTGTTTGCTGACGCAACCCCCACTGGCTGGGGCATTGCCAC
CACCTGTCAACTCCTTTCTGGGACTTTCGCTTTCCCCCTCCCGATCGCCACGGCAGAACTCATCGCCGCC
TGCCTTGCCCGCTGCTGGACAGGGGCTAGGTTGCTGGGCACTGATAATTCCGTGGTGTTGTCGGGGAAGC
TGACGTCCTTTGCAATTCGATATCAAGCTGTACCTTCTAGATGTACAAATGATCGAGCGCTTCTAGACCA
ATGACTTACAAGGCAGCTGTAGATCTTAGCCACTTTTTAAAAGAAAAGGGGGGACTGGAAGGGCTAATTC
ACTCCCAACGAAGACAAGATCTGCTTTTTGCTTGTACTGGGTCTCTCTGGTTAGACCAGATCTGAGCCTG
GGAGCTCTCTGGCTAACTAGGGAACCCACTGCTTAAGCCTCAATAAAGCTTGCCTTGAGTGCTTCAAGTA
GTGTGTGCCCGTCTGTTGTGTGACTCTGGTAACTAGAGATCCCTCAGACCCTTTTAGTCAGTGTGGAAAA
TCTCTAGCAGTAGTAGTTCATGTCATCTTATTATTCAGTATTTATAACTTGCAAAGAAATGAATATCAGA
GAGTGAGAGGAACTTGTTTATTGCAGCTTATAATGGTTACAAATAAAGCAATAGCATCACAAATTTCACA
AATAAAGCATTTTTTTCACTGCATTCTAGTTGTGGTTTGTCCAAACTCATCAATGTATCTTATCATGTCT
GGCTCTAGCTATCCCGCCCCTAACTCCGCCCATCCCGCCCCTAACTCCGCCCAGTTCCGCCCATTCTCCG
CCCCATGGCTGACTAATTTTTTTT
Features (pLannotate 1.2.2; 29 found; start..end, strand, type, name):
     94..112     -  promoter       T7 promoter: promoter for bacteriophage T7 RNA polymerase
    120..275     +  CDS            lacZα (fragment): LacZα fragment of β-galactosidase; lacZ fragment
    280..708     +  rep_origin     f1 ori (sequence partly withheld): f1 bacteriophage origin of replication; arrow indicates direction of (+) strand synthesis
    761..865     +  promoter       AmpR promoter: bla
    866..1726    +  CDS            AmpR: β-lactamase; bla; confers resistance to ampicillin, carbenicillin, and related antibiotics
   1897..2485    +  rep_origin     ori: high-copy-number ColE1/pMB1/pBR322/pUC origin of replication
   2668..2760    +  CDS            lacI (fragment): lac repressor; lacI; The lac repressor binds to the lac operator to inhibit transcription in E. coli. This inhibition can be relieved by adding lactose or isopropyl-β-D-thiogalactopyranoside (IPTG).
   2773..2794    +  protein_bind   CAP binding site: CAP binding activates transcription in the presence of cAMP. E. coli catabolite activator protein
   2809..2839    +  promoter       lac promoter: promoter for the E. coli lac operon
   2847..2863    +  protein_bind   lac operator: The lac repressor binds to the lac operator to inhibit transcription in E. coli. This inhibition can be relieved by adding lactose or isopropyl-β-D-thiogalactopyranoside (IPTG). lac repressor encoded by lacI
   2908..2926    +  promoter       T3 promoter: promoter for bacteriophage T3 RNA polymerase
   2954..3180    +  promoter       RSV promoter: Rous sarcoma virus enhancer/promoter
   3181..3361    +  LTR            5' LTR (truncated): truncated 5' long terminal repeat (LTR) from HIV-1
   3408..3533    +  misc_feature   HIV-1 Ψ: packaging signal of human immunodeficiency virus type 1
   3517..3880    +  CDS            HIV-1 gag (fragment): gag protein from human immunodeficiency virus 1; gag
   4026..4259    +  misc_feature   RRE: The Rev response element (RRE) of HIV-1 allows for Rev-dependent mRNA export from the nucleus to the cytoplasm.
   4636..4736    +  CDS            Rev (fragment): human immunodeficiency virus 1 (HIV-1) Rev protein; rev; enhances nuclear export of unspliced and incompletely spliced viral mRNAs
   4755..4872    +  misc_feature   cPPT/CTS: central polypurine tract and central termination sequence of HIV-1
   4906..5307    +  promoter       SFFV promoter: spleen focus-forming virus long terminal repeat (LTR) promoter
   5317..5340    +  misc_feature   MCS (fragment): pBluescript multiple cloning site
   5365..6426    +  CDS            CREBZF: ZHANG_HUMAN - Also known as ZF. Experimental evidence at protein level: Swiss-Prot protein existence level 1. Strongly activates transcription when bound to HCFC1. Suppresses the expression of HSV proteins in cells infected with the virus in a HCFC1-dependent manner. Also suppresses the HCFC1-dependent transcriptional activation by CREB3 and reduces the amount of CREB3 in the cell. Able to down-regulate expression of some cellular genes in CREBZF-expressing cells. From Homo sapiens (Human).
   6437..6462    +  misc_feature   MCS (fragment): pBluescript multiple cloning site
   6462..6521    +  CDS            S (fragment): HBSAG_WHV6 - Experimental evidence at transcript level: Swiss-Prot protein existence level 2. The middle envelope protein plays an important role in the budding of the virion. It is involved in the induction of budding in a nucleocapsid independent way. In this process the majority of envelope proteins bud to form subviral lipoprotein particles of 22 nm of diameter that do not contain a nucleocapsid (By similarity). From Woodchuck hepatitis B virus (isolate w64/pWS23) (WHV).
   6653..7056    +  misc_feature   WPRE: woodchuck hepatitis virus posttranscriptional regulatory element
   7114..7173    +  CDS            nef (fragment): NEF_HV1Z2 - Experimental evidence at protein level: Swiss-Prot protein existence level 1. Extracellular Nef protein targets CD4(+) T-lymphocytes for apoptosis by interacting with CXCR4 surface receptors. From Human immunodeficiency virus type 1 group M subtype D (isolate Z2/CDC-Z34) (HIV-1).
   7175..7408    +  LTR            3' LTR (ΔU3): self-inactivating 3' long terminal repeat (LTR) from HIV-1
   7480..7601    +  polyA_signal   SV40 poly(A) signal: SV40 polyadenylation signal
   7620..7641    +  rep_origin     SV40 ori (fragment): SV40 origin of replication
   7641..73      +  rep_origin     SV40 ori (across the origin): SV40 origin of replication
