[The description below was written by a language model from this plasmid's Addgene catalogue record and pLannotate feature annotations shown in this document.]
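Description:
SFFV-CREBZF-Brd 277 is a third-generation-style, self-inactivating HIV-1 lentiviral transfer plasmid built on the SFFV-MCS backbone, with a full sequence of about 7.7 kb. In bacteria it is maintained by a high-copy ColE1/pUC-type origin and selected with ampicillin through the β-lactamase gene. An f1 origin, remnants of the lac/lacZα region, and T7 and T3 promoters are carried over from a pBluescript-type cloning backbone. The viral portion begins with an RSV enhancer/promoter fused to a truncated 5' LTR, which drives Tat-independent transcription of the vector genome in packaging cells. This is followed by the Ψ packaging signal with a partial gag sequence, the Rev response element for nuclear export of the unspliced genome, and the cPPT/CTS, which aids nuclear import during transduction. The genome ends in a ΔU3 3' LTR, followed by an SV40 polyadenylation signal and SV40 origin sequence.

The payload is the human CREBZF coding sequence (also known as SMILE or ZF; about 1.07 kb), a bZIP transcription factor, cloned by restriction enzymes into the multiple cloning site downstream of the spleen focus-forming virus LTR promoter, which gives strong constitutive expression, notably in haematopoietic cells. A WPRE downstream of the gene enhances transcript stability and expression. According to the depositor, a barcode unique to this transcription factor sits after the WPRE at an XbaI site, so it is included in the transcript and integrated provirus; it is not annotated in the feature table. No mammalian selection marker or fluorescent reporter is annotated. The plasmid belongs to a barcoded transcription factor library for combinatorial screening in immune cell reprogramming, where the barcode identifies which factors each cell received.
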