Addgene plasmid #219219: SFFV-CREBZF-Brd 277
Purpose: Transcription factor CREBZF with a specific barcode assigned.
Depositing lab: Filipe Pereira. Depositing organization: Center for Neuroscience and Cell Biology, University of Coimbra. Publication: A combinatorial transcription factor screening platform for immune cell reprogramming. Kurochkin I, Altman AR, Caiado I, Pertiga-Cabral D, Halitzki E, Minaeva M, Zimmermannova O, Henriques-Oliveira L, Klein D, Nair M, Oliveira D, Cajal LR, Knittel R, Feick C, Ringner M, Martin M, Cirovic B, Pires CF, Rosa FF, Sitnicka E, Theis FJ, Pereira CF. Cell Syst. 2026 Jan 21;17(1):101457. doi: 10.1016/j.cels.2025.101457. Epub 2026 Jan 14. PubMed 41539305.
Backbone
  Vector backbone: SFFV-MCS
  Backbone size w/o insert (bp): 6638
  Vector type: Lentiviral
Growth in bacteria
  Bacterial resistance: Ampicillin, 100 μg/mL
  Growth temperature: 37°C
  Growth strain: NEB Stable
  Copy number: High Copy
Gene/Insert
  Gene/Insert name: CREBZF
  Species: H. sapiens (human)
  Insert size (bp): 1065
  Entrez Gene: CREBZF (a.k.a. SMILE, ZF)
  Promoter: The spleen focus-forming virus (SFFV) promoter
  Cloning method: Restriction Enzyme; 5′ cloning site Bsp119I (not destroyed); 3′ cloning site BstHI (not destroyed)
Terms and licenses: Academic/Nonprofit Terms; Industry Terms: Not Available to Industry
Depositor comments: Barcode sequence cloned into XbaI restriction site. Design of plasmid is as follows: SFFV-[TF sequence]-WPRE-[Barcode sequence].
How to cite: SFFV-CREBZF-Brd 277 was a gift from Filipe Pereira (Addgene plasmid # 219219 ; http://n2t.net/addgene:219219 ; RRID:Addgene_219219)
