>Addgene plasmid #219219 | SFFV-CREBZF-Brd 277 | depositor partial sequence | sequence record 428137 | TF ORF
ATGAGGCATAGCCTGACCAAGCTGCTGGCAGCCTCGGGCAGCAACTCCCCAACCCGCAGTGAGAGCCCGG
AGCCGGCTGCAACTTGTTCGCTGCCCTCTGACCTGACCCGGGCTGCAGCGGGGGAGGAGGAGACGGCGGC
GGCCGGATCTCCCGGCCGCAAGCAGCAGTTTGGCGACGAAGGAGAGTTGGAAGCCGGGAGGGGGAGCCGC
GGCGGCGTGGCCGTGCGCGCGCCCTCCCCCGAGGAGATGGAGGAGGAGGCGATCGCCAGCCTCCCGGGGG
AAGAGACGGAGGATATGGACTTTCTGTCTGGGCTGGAACTGGCGGATCTCCTGGACCCCAGGCAACCGGA
CTGGCACCTGGACCCCGGGCTTAGCTCGCCGGGGCCTCTCTCCTCGTCTGGCGGAGGCTCGGATAGCGGC
GGCCTGTGGAGAGGGGACGATGACGATGAGGCCGCGGCTGCTGAAATGCAGCGCTTCTCTGACCTGCTGC
AAAGGCTGTTAAACGGTATCGGAGGCTGCAGCAGCAGCAGTGACAGTGGCAGCGCCGAAAAGAGGCGGAG
AAAGTCCCCAGGAGGAGGCGGCGGTGGCGGCAGCGGTAACGACAACAACCAGGCGGCGACAAAGAGTCCC
CGGAAGGCGGCGGCGGCCGCTGCCCGCCTTAATCGACTGAAGAAGAAGGAGTACGTGATGGGGCTGGAGA
GTCGAGTCCGGGGTCTGGCAGCCGAGAACCAGGAGCTGCGGGCCGAGAATCGGGAGCTGGGCAAACGCGT
ACAGGCACTGCAGGAGGAGAGTCGCTACCTACGGGCAGTCTTAGCCAACGAGACTGGACTGGCTCGCTTG
CTGAGCCGGCTGAGCGGCGTGGGACTGCGGCTGACCACCTCGCTCTTCAGAGACTCGCCCGCCGGTGACC
ACGACTACGCTCTGCCGGTGGGAAAGCAGAAGCAGGACCTGCTGGAAGAGGACGACTCGGCGGGAGGAGT
CTGTCTCCATGTGGACAAGGATAAGGTGTCGGTGGAGTTCTGCTCGGCGTGCGCCCGGAAGGCGTCGTCT
TCTCTTAAAATGTAG
