>Addgene plasmid #219219 | SFFV-CREBZF-Brd 277 | depositor partial sequence | sequence record 428138 | Barcode sequence
TGTACAAATGATCGAGCGCT
